Addgene plasmid #167376: pMSR:MSMEG_5071:Dendra
Purpose: C-term fluorescent fusion
Depositing lab: Keith Derbyshire & Joseph Wade. Depositing organization: Wadsworth Center, New York State Department of Health. Publication: A Mycobacterial Systems Resource for the Research Community. Judd JA, Canestrari J, Clark R, Joseph A, Lapierre P, Lasek-Nesselquist E, Mir M, Palumbo M, Smith C, Stone M, Upadhyay A, Wirth SE, Dedrick RM, Meier CG, Russell DA, Dills A, Dove E, Kester J, Wolf ID, Zhu J, Rubin ER, Fortune S, Hatfull GF, Gray TA, Wade JT, Derbyshire KM. mBio. 2021 Mar 2;12(2). pii: mBio.02401-20. doi: 10.1128/mBio.02401-20. PubMed 33653882.
Backbone
  Vector backbone: pMSR:Dendra
  Vector type: Bacterial Expression ; Integrating Mycobacterial Expression Vector attL5. T7 expression in E. coli
Growth in bacteria
  Bacterial resistance: Apramycin, 25 μg/mL
  Growth temperature: 37°C
  Growth strain: DH5alpha
  Copy number: High Copy
Gene/Insert
  Gene/Insert name: MSMEG_5071
  Species: M. smegmatis
  Promoter: pmycTetO
  Tag / fusion protein: Gly-Ala Linker/Dendra2/1x Flag Tag (C terminal on insert)
  Cloning method: Ligation Independent Cloning
  Sequencing primers: 5′ TGATAGAGTTTGTCCTCCCTATCAG; 3′ TCCATATGCACCTTGACACG
Resource information
  A portion of this plasmid was derived from a plasmid made by: CP000480.1
Terms and licenses: Academic/Nonprofit Terms; Industry Terms: Not Available to Industry
Depositor comments: 5' cloning site: AseI (destroyed), 3' cloning site: HindIII (not destroyed)
How to cite: pMSR:MSMEG_5071:Dendra was a gift from Keith Derbyshire & Joseph Wade (Addgene plasmid # 167376 ; http://n2t.net/addgene:167376 ; RRID:Addgene_167376)
