[The description below was written by a language model from this plasmid's Addgene catalogue record.]
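Description:
pMSR:MSMEG_5071:Dendra is a bacterial expression plasmid built on the pMSR:Dendra backbone, an integrating mycobacterial vector that targets the L5 attachment site, so that in mycobacteria it is expected to insert into the chromosome through the mycobacteriophage L5 site-specific integration system rather than replicating episomally. The record also notes that the vector supports T7-driven expression in E. coli. It is propagated in E. coli as a high-copy plasmid and selected with apramycin. No feature table is provided, so the identity of the E. coli replication origin, the integrase cassette and the exact resistance gene are not stated.

The insert is the Mycobacterium smegmatis open reading frame MSMEG_5071, derived from the M. smegmatis genome sequence and introduced by ligation-independent cloning; the 5' AseI junction was destroyed in the process while the 3' HindIII site remains. The record does not describe the function of the encoded protein. Expression is driven by the pmycTetO promoter, a mycobacterial promoter carrying tet operator sequences, which generally allows control by a Tet repressor where one is present. The gene is fused at its C terminus, through a glycine-alanine linker, to Dendra2, a green-to-red photoconvertible fluorescent protein, followed by a single FLAG epitope.

The stated purpose is a C-terminal fluorescent fusion, and the plasmid belongs to a systematic mycobacterial resource collection. Such a construct is suited to visualising the subcellular localisation of the MSMEG_5071 product in live mycobacteria, while the FLAG tag permits antibody-based detection or purification.
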