>Addgene plasmid #167376 | pMSR:MSMEG_5071:Dendra | depositor partial sequence | sequence record 325204 | partial
ATGCGAACCGAGAGGAGCTGGGTGATGGCGGACCCGGGACATGTGTTCCGTCGGGCGTTCTCCTGGCTGC
CGTCGCAGTTCGCCTCTCAGAGCGACGCACCTGTCGGCGCCCCGCGGCAGTTCGGTTCGACCGAGCACCT
GTCGGTCGAGGCGATCGCGGCGTTCGTCGACGGTGAGCTGCGGATGTCGGCGCACCTGCGCGCCGCCCAC
CACCTGTCGCTGTGTCCGGAATGCGCGGCCGAGGTCGACGCGCAGAGCCAGGCGCGTACGGCGCTGCGGG
AGTCGTGTCCCATCGCGATCCCGAACTCGTTGTTGGGGATGTTGTCGCAGATCCCGCACCGCACCCCAGA
GGTGACGCCGGACGTGTCTGAGCAGGCCAAGTTCGCCGATGACCCGACGCGGGGCCGGCGTAAGCGCCGG
